Addgene plasmid #208588: XBB.1.5+L455F+F456L
Purpose: Mammalian expression vector for expressing XBB.1.5+L455F+F456L SARS-CoV-2 Spike, with 19AA cytoplasmic tail truncation
Depositing lab: Ben Murrell. Depositing organization: Karolinska Institutet.
Backbone
  Vector backbone: pcDNA3.1
  Vector type: Mammalian Expression
Growth in bacteria
  Bacterial resistance: Ampicillin, 100 μg/mL
  Growth temperature: 37°C
  Growth strain: DH5alpha
  Copy number: High Copy
Gene/Insert
  Gene/Insert name: SARS-CoV-2 variant XBB.1.5+L455F+F456L spike
  Entrez Gene: S (a.k.a. GU280_gp02, spike glycoprotein)
Terms and licenses: Academic/Nonprofit Terms; Industry Terms: Not Available to Industry
How to cite: XBB.1.5+L455F+F456L was a gift from Ben Murrell (Addgene plasmid # 208588 ; http://n2t.net/addgene:208588 ; RRID:Addgene_208588)
