[The description below was written by a language model from this plasmid's Addgene catalogue record and pLannotate feature annotations shown in this document.]
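Description:
XBB.1.5+L455F+F456L is a mammalian expression plasmid of about 9.2 kb built on the pcDNA3.1 backbone. It encodes the spike glycoprotein of the SARS-CoV-2 XBB.1.5 variant with two additional substitutions, L455F and F456L, and a truncation of the last 19 amino acids of the cytoplasmic tail. The plasmid is propagated in E. coli from a high-copy ColE1/pUC-type origin and selected with ampicillin through the β-lactamase gene and its own promoter. An f1 origin is also present, along with small backbone remnants (a bom fragment, lac promoter/operator elements and a lacI fragment) that play no role in expression of the insert.

The spike open reading frame is driven by the human cytomegalovirus immediate-early enhancer and promoter and terminated by the bovine growth hormone polyadenylation signal, giving strong constitutive expression in transfected mammalian cells. A T7 promoter lies between the CMV promoter and the coding sequence and can serve for in vitro transcription or as a sequencing primer site. The short match annotated as a truncated HIV-1 LTR overlaps the end of the CMV promoter and is probably an annotation artefact rather than a functional viral element. A separate cassette consisting of the SV40 early promoter, the neomycin phosphotransferase gene and the SV40 polyadenylation signal allows G418 selection of stably transfected cells; the adjacent ble fragment is partial.

The record gives the purpose only as expression of this spike variant. Cytoplasmic tail truncations of this kind are commonly used to improve spike incorporation into pseudotyped viral particles, for example in neutralisation assays, but that application is not stated in the record.
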