Features (pLannotate 1.2.2; 20 found; start..end, strand, type, name):
     28..80      -  misc_feature   bom (fragment): basis of mobility region from pBR322
    235..614     +  enhancer       CMV enhancer: human cytomegalovirus immediate early enhancer
    615..818     +  promoter       CMV promoter: human cytomegalovirus (CMV) immediate early promoter
    814..847     +  LTR            5' LTR (truncated) (fragment): truncated 5' long terminal repeat (LTR) from HIV-1
    863..881     +  promoter       T7 promoter: promoter for bacteriophage T7 RNA polymerase
    926..4732    +  CDS            S: SPIKE_SARS2 - Experimental evidence at protein level: Swiss-Prot protein existence level 1. [Spike glycoprotein]: May down-regulate host tetherin (BST2) by lysosomal degradation, thereby counteracting its antiviral activity. From Severe acute respiratory syndrome coronavirus 2 (2019-nCoV) (SARS-CoV-2).
   4787..5011    +  polyA_signal   bGH poly(A) signal: bovine growth hormone polyadenylation signal
   5015..5036    +  promoter       SV40 promoter (fragment): SV40 enhancer and early promoter
   5057..5485    +  rep_origin     f1 ori (sequence partly withheld): f1 bacteriophage origin of replication; arrow indicates direction of (+) strand synthesis
   5499..5828    +  promoter       SV40 promoter: SV40 enhancer and early promoter
   5895..6686    +  CDS            neo: KKA2_KLEPN - Also known as kan, nptII. Experimental evidence at protein level: Swiss-Prot protein existence level 1. Resistance to kanamycin, neomycin, paromomycin, ribostamycin, butirosin and gentamicin B. From Klebsiella pneumoniae.
   6710..6868    +  CDS            ble (fragment): BLE_KLEPN - Experimental evidence at protein level: Swiss-Prot protein existence level 1. Binding protein with a strong affinity to the bleomycin family of antibiotics. Binds to CL990; an antimitotic-antibiotic compound. From Klebsiella pneumoniae.
   6863..6984    +  polyA_signal   SV40 poly(A) signal: SV40 polyadenylation signal
   7057..7073    -  protein_bind   lac operator: The lac repressor binds to the lac operator to inhibit transcription in E. coli. This inhibition can be relieved by adding lactose or isopropyl-β-D-thiogalactopyranoside (IPTG). lac repressor encoded by lacI
   7081..7111    -  promoter       lac promoter: promoter for the E. coli lac operon
   7126..7147    -  protein_bind   CAP binding site: CAP binding activates transcription in the presence of cAMP. E. coli catabolite activator protein
   7160..7252    -  CDS            lacI (fragment): lac repressor; lacI; The lac repressor binds to the lac operator to inhibit transcription in E. coli. This inhibition can be relieved by adding lactose or isopropyl-β-D-thiogalactopyranoside (IPTG).
   7435..8023    -  rep_origin     ori: high-copy-number ColE1/pMB1/pBR322/pUC origin of replication
   8194..9054    -  CDS            AmpR: β-lactamase; bla; confers resistance to ampicillin, carbenicillin, and related antibiotics
   9055..9159    -  promoter       AmpR promoter: bla
>Addgene plasmid #208588 | XBB.1.5+L455F+F456L | addgene full sequence | sequence record 409581 | Addgene NGS Result
GACGGATCGGGAGATCTCCCGATCCCCTATGGTGCACTCTCAGTACAATCTGCTCTGATGCCGCATAGTT
AAGCCAGTATCTGCTCCCTGCTTGTGTGTTGGAGGTCGCTGAGTAGTGCGCGAGCAAAATTTAAGCTACA
ACAAGGCAAGGCTTGACCGACAATTGCATGAAGAATCTGCTTAGGGTTAGGCGTTTTGCGCTGCTTCGCG
ATGTACGGGCCAGATATACGCGTTGACATTGATTATTGACTAGTTATTAATAGTAATCAATTACGGGGTC
ATTAGTTCATAGCCCATATATGGAGTTCCGCGTTACATAACTTACGGTAAATGGCCCGCCTGGCTGACCG
CCCAACGACCCCCGCCCATTGACGTCAATAATGACGTATGTTCCCATAGTAACGCCAATAGGGACTTTCC
ATTGACGTCAATGGGTGGAGTATTTACGGTAAACTGCCCACTTGGCAGTACATCAAGTGTATCATATGCC
AAGTACGCCCCCTATTGACGTCAATGACGGTAAATGGCCCGCCTGGCATTATGCCCAGTACATGACCTTA
TGGGACTTTCCTACTTGGCAGTACATCTACGTATTAGTCATCGCTATTACCATGGTGATGCGGTTTTGGC
AGTACATCAATGGGCGTGGATAGCGGTTTGACTCACGGGGATTTCCAAGTCTCCACCCCATTGACGTCAA
TGGGAGTTTGTTTTGGCACCAAAATCAACGGGACTTTCCAAAATGTCGTAACAACTCCGCCCCATTGACG
CAAATGGGCGGTAGGCGTGTACGGTGGGAGGTCTATATAAGCAGAGCTCTCTGGCTAACTAGAGAACCCA
CTGCTTACTGGCTTATCGAAATTAATACGACTCACTATAGGGAGACCCAAGCTGGCTAGCGTTTAAACTT
AAGCTTATGGCCACCATGTTCGTGTTTCTGGTGCTGCTGCCTCTGGTGTCCAGCCAGTGTGTGAACCTGA
TCACCAGAACACAGTCGTACACCAACAGCTTTACCAGAGGCGTGTACTACCCCGACAAGGTGTTCAGATC
CAGCGTGCTGCACTCTACCCAGGACCTGTTCCTGCCTTTCTTCAGCAACGTGACCTGGTTCCACGCCATC
CACGTGTCCGGCACCAATGGCACCAAGAGATTCGACAACCCCGCGCTGCCCTTCAACGACGGGGTGTACT
TTGCCAGCACCGAGAAGTCCAACATCATCAGAGGCTGGATCTTCGGCACCACACTGGACAGCAAGACCCA
GAGCCTGCTGATCGTGAACAACGCCACCAACGTGGTCATCAAAGTGTGCGAGTTCCAGTTCTGCAACGAC
CCCTTCCTGGACGTCTACCAGAAGAACAACAAGAGCTGGATGGAAAGCGAGTTCCGGGTGTACAGCAGCG
CCAACAACTGCACCTTCGAGTACGTGTCCCAGCCTTTCCTGATGGACCTGGAAGGCAAGGAGGGCAACTT
CAAGAACCTGCGCGAGTTCGTGTTCAAGAACATCGACGGCTACTTCAAGATCTACAGCAAGCACACCCCT
ATCAACCTCGAGCGGGATCTGCCTCAGGGCTTCTCTGCTCTGGAACCCCTGGTGGATCTGCCCATCGGCA
TCAACATCACCCGGTTTCAGACACTGCTGGCCCTGCACAGAAGCTACCTGACACCTGTCGATAGCAGCAG
CGGATGGACAGCTGGTGCCGCCGCTTACTATGTGGGCTACCTGCAGCCTAGAACCTTCCTGCTGAAGTAC
AACGAGAACGGCACCATCACCGACGCCGTGGATTGTGCCCTTGATCCTCTGAGCGAGACAAAGTGCACCC
TGAAGTCCTTCACCGTGGAAAAGGGCATCTACCAGACCAGCAACTTCCGGGTGCAGCCCACCGAATCCAT
CGTGCGGTTCCCCAATATCACCAATCTGTGCCCCTTCCACGAGGTGTTCAATGCCACCACATTCGCCTCT
GTGTACGCCTGGAACCGGAAGCGGATCAGCAATTGCGTGGCCGACTACTCCGTGATCTACAACTTCGCCC
CCTTCTTCGCCTTCAAGTGCTACGGCGTGTCCCCTACCAAGCTGAACGACCTGTGCTTCACAAACGTGTA
CGCCGACAGCTTCGTGATCCGGGGAAATGAAGTGAGTCAGATTGCCCCTGGACAGACAGGCAACATCGCC
GACTACAACTACAAGCTGCCCGACGACTTCACCGGCTGTGTGATTGCCTGGAACAGCAACAAGCTGGACT
CCAAACCCAGCGGCAACTACAATTACCTGTACCGGTTCCTGCGGAAGTCCAAGCTGAAGCCCTTCGAGCG
GGACATCTCCACCGAGATCTATCAGGCCGGCAACAAGCCTTGTAACGGCGTGGCAGGCCCCAACTGCTAC
TCCCCACTGCAGTCCTACGGCTTTCGGCCCACATATGGCGTGGGCCATCAGCCCTACAGAGTGGTGGTGC
TGAGCTTCGAACTGCTGCATGCCCCTGCCACAGTGTGCGGCCCTAAGAAAAGCACCAATCTCGTGAAGAA
CAAATGCGTGAACTTCAACTTCAACGGCCTGACCGGCACAGGCGTGCTGACAGAGAGCAACAAGAAGTTC
CTGCCATTCCAGCAGTTTGGCCGGGATATCGCCGATACCACAGACGCCGTTAGAGATCCCCAGACACTGG
AAATCCTGGACATCACCCCTTGCAGCTTCGGCGGAGTGTCTGTGATCACCCCTGGCACCAACACCAGCAA
TCAGGTGGCAGTGCTGTACCAGGGCGTGAACTGTACCGAAGTGCCCGTGGCCATTCACGCCGATCAGCTG
ACACCTACATGGCGGGTGTACTCCACCGGCAGCAATGTGTTTCAGACCAGAGCCGGCTGTCTGATCGGAG
CCGAGTACGTGAACAATAGCTACGAGTGCGACATCCCCATCGGCGCTGGCATCTGTGCCAGCTACCAGAC
ACAGACAAAGAGCCACAGACGGGCCAGATCTGTGGCCAGCCAGAGCATCATTGCCTACACAATGTCTCTG
GGCGCCGAGAACAGCGTGGCCTACTCCAACAACTCTATCGCTATCCCCACCAACTTCACCATCAGCGTGA
CCACAGAGATCCTGCCTGTGTCCATGACCAAGACCAGCGTGGACTGCACCATGTACATCTGCGGCGATTC
CACCGAGTGCTCCAACCTGCTGCTGCAGTACGGCAGCTTCTGCACCCAGCTGAAAAGAGCCCTGACAGGG
ATCGCCGTGGAACAGGACAAGAACACCCAAGAGGTGTTCGCCCAAGTGAAGCAGATCTACAAGACCCCTC
CTATCAAGTACTTCGGCGGCTTCAATTTCAGCCAGATTCTGCCCGATCCTAGCAAGCCCAGCAAGCGGAG
CTTCATCGAGGACCTGCTGTTCAACAAAGTGACACTGGCCGACGCCGGCTTCATCAAGCAGTATGGCGAT
TGTCTGGGCGACATTGCCGCCAGGGATCTGATTTGCGCCCAGAAGTTTAACGGACTGACAGTGCTGCCTC
CTCTGCTGACCGATGAGATGATCGCCCAGTACACATCTGCCCTGCTGGCCGGCACAATCACAAGCGGCTG
GACATTTGGAGCTGGCGCCGCTCTGCAGATCCCCTTTGCTATGCAGATGGCCTACAGATTCAACGGCATC
GGAGTGACCCAGAATGTGCTGTACGAGAACCAGAAGCTGATCGCCAACCAGTTCAACAGCGCCATCGGCA
AGATCCAGGACAGCCTGAGCAGCACAGCAAGCGCCCTGGGAAAGCTGCAGGACGTGGTCAACCACAATGC
CCAGGCACTGAACACCCTGGTCAAGCAGCTGTCCTCCAAGTTCGGCGCCATCAGCTCTGTGCTGAACGAT
ATCCTGAGCAGACTGGACAAGGTGGAGGCCGAGGTGCAGATCGACAGACTGATCACAGGCAGACTGCAGA
GCCTCCAGACATACGTGACCCAGCAGCTGATCAGAGCCGCCGAGATTAGAGCCTCTGCCAATCTGGCCGC
CACCAAGATGTCTGAGTGTGTGCTGGGCCAGAGCAAGAGAGTGGACTTTTGCGGCAAGGGCTACCACCTG
ATGAGCTTCCCTCAGTCTGCCCCTCACGGCGTGGTGTTTCTGCACGTGACATACGTTCCCGCTCAAGAGA
AGAATTTCACCACCGCTCCAGCCATCTGCCACGACGGCAAAGCCCACTTTCCTAGAGAAGGCGTGTTCGT
GTCCAACGGCACCCATTGGTTCGTGACACAGCGGAACTTCTACGAGCCCCAGATCATCACCACCGACAAC
ACCTTCGTGTCTGGCAACTGCGACGTCGTGATCGGCATTGTGAACAATACCGTGTACGACCCTCTGCAGC
CCGAGCTGGACAGCTTCAAAGAGGAACTGGACAAGTACTTTAAGAACCACACAAGCCCCGACGTGGACCT
GGGCGATATCAGCGGAATCAATGCCAGCGTCGTGAACATCCAGAAAGAGATCGACCGGCTGAACGAGGTG
GCCAAGAATCTGAACGAGAGCCTGATCGACCTGCAAGAACTGGGGAAGTACGAGCAGTACATCAAGTGGC
CCTGGTACATCTGGCTGGGCTTTATCGCCGGACTGATTGCCATCGTGATGGTCACAATCATGCTGTGTTG
CATGACCAGCTGCTGTAGCTGCCTGAAGGGCTGTTGTAGCTGTGGCAGCTGCTGCTAGTTCGACGAGGAC
GATTCTGAGCCCGTGCTGAAGGGCGTGAAACTGCACTACACATGAGCGGCCGCCTCGAGTCTAGAGGGCC
CGTTTAAACCCGCTGATCAGCCTCGACTGTGCCTTCTAGTTGCCAGCCATCTGTTGTTTGCCCCTCCCCC
GTGCCTTCCTTGACCCTGGAAGGTGCCACTCCCACTGTCCTTTCCTAATAAAATGAGGAAATTGCATCGC
ATTGTCTGAGTAGGTGTCATTCTATTCTGGGGGGTGGGGTGGGGCAGGACAGCAAGGGGGAGGATTGGGA
AGACAATAGCAGGCATGCTGGGGATGCGGTGGGCTCTATGGCTTCTGAGGCGGAAAGAACCAGCTGGGGC
TCTAGGGGGTATCCCC
[124 nt withheld, positions 5057-5180]
C
[91 nt withheld, positions 5182-5272]
A
[49 nt withheld, positions 5274-5322]
CCTTTGACGTTGGAGTCCACGTTCTTT
[37 nt withheld, positions 5350-5386]
ACCCTATCTCGGTCTATTCTTTTGATTTATAAGGGATTTTGCCGATTTCGGCCTATTGGTTAAAAAATGA
GCTGATTTAACAAAAATTTAACGCGAATTAATTCTGTGGAATGTGTGTCAGTTAGGGTGTGGAAAGTCCC
CAGGCTCCCCAGCAGGCAGAAGTATGCAAAGCATGCATCTCAATTAGTCAGCAACCAGGTGTGGAAAGTC
CCCAGGCTCCCCAGCAGGCAGAAGTATGCAAAGCATGCATCTCAATTAGTCAGCAACCATAGTCCCGCCC
CTAACTCCGCCCATCCCGCCCCTAACTCCGCCCAGTTCCGCCCATTCTCCGCCCCATGGCTGACTAATTT
TTTTTATTTATGCAGAGGCCGAGGCCGCCTCTGCCTCTGAGCTATTCCAGAAGTAGTGAGGAGGCTTTTT
TGGAGGCCTAGGCTTTTGCAAAAAGCTCCCGGGAGCTTGTATATCCATTTTCGGATCTGATCAAGAGACA
GGATGAGGATCGTTTCGCATGATTGAACAAGATGGATTGCACGCAGGTTCTCCGGCCGCTTGGGTGGAGA
GGCTATTCGGCTATGACTGGGCACAACAGACAATCGGCTGCTCTGATGCCGCCGTGTTCCGGCTGTCAGC
GCAGGGGCGCCCGGTTCTTTTTGTCAAGACCGACCTGTCCGGTGCCCTGAATGAACTGCAGGACGAGGCA
GCGCGGCTATCGTGGCTGGCCACGACGGGCGTTCCTTGCGCAGCTGTGCTCGACGTTGTCACTGAAGCGG
GAAGGGACTGGCTGCTATTGGGCGAAGTGCCGGGGCAGGATCTCCTGTCATCTCACCTTGCTCCTGCCGA
GAAAGTATCCATCATGGCTGATGCAATGCGGCGGCTGCATACGCTTGATCCGGCTACCTGCCCATTCGAC
CACCAAGCGAAACATCGCATCGAGCGAGCACGTACTCGGATGGAAGCCGGTCTTGTCGATCAGGATGATC
TGGACGAAGAGCATCAGGGGCTCGCGCCAGCCGAACTGTTCGCCAGGCTCAAGGCGCGCATGCCCGACGG
CGAGGATCTCGTCGTGACCCATGGCGATGCCTGCTTGCCGAATATCATGGTGGAAAATGGCCGCTTTTCT
GGATTCATCGACTGTGGCCGGCTGGGTGTGGCGGACCGCTATCAGGACATAGCGTTGGCTACCCGTGATA
TTGCTGAAGAGCTTGGCGGCGAATGGGCTGACCGCTTCCTCGTGCTTTACGGTATCGCCGCTCCCGATTC
GCAGCGCATCGCCTTCTATCGCCTTCTTGACGAGTTCTTCTGAGCGGGACTCTGGGGTTCGAAATGACCG
ACCAAGCGACGCCCAACCTGCCATCACGAGATTTCGATTCCACCGCCGCCTTCTATGAAAGGTTGGGCTT
CGGAATCGTTTTCCGGGACGCCGGCTGGATGATCCTCCAGCGCGGGGATCTCATGCTGGAGTTCTTCGCC
CACCCCAACTTGTTTATTGCAGCTTATAATGGTTACAAATAAAGCAATAGCATCACAAATTTCACAAATA
AAGCATTTTTTTCACTGCATTCTAGTTGTGGTTTGTCCAAACTCATCAATGTATCTTATCATGTCTGTAT
ACCGTCGACCTCTAGCTAGAGCTTGGCGTAATCATGGTCATAGCTGTTTCCTGTGTGAAATTGTTATCCG
CTCACAATTCCACACAACATACGAGCCGGAAGCATAAAGTGTAAAGCCTGGGGTGCCTAATGAGTGAGCT
AACTCACATTAATTGCGTTGCGCTCACTGCCCGCTTTCCAGTCGGGAAACCTGTCGTGCCAGCTGCATTA
ATGAATCGGCCAACGCGCGGGGAGAGGCGGTTTGCGTATTGGGCGCTCTTCCGCTTCCTCGCTCACTGAC
TCGCTGCGCTCGGTCGTTCGGCTGCGGCGAGCGGTATCAGCTCACTCAAAGGCGGTAATACGGTTATCCA
CAGAATCAGGGGATAACGCAGGAAAGAACATGTGAGCAAAAGGCCAGCAAAAGGCCAGGAACCGTAAAAA
GGCCGCGTTGCTGGCGTTTTTCCATAGGCTCCGCCCCCCTGACGAGCATCACAAAAATCGACGCTCAAGT
CAGAGGTGGCGAAACCCGACAGGACTATAAAGATACCAGGCGTTTCCCCCTGGAAGCTCCCTCGTGCGCT
CTCCTGTTCCGACCCTGCCGCTTACCGGATACCTGTCCGCCTTTCTCCCTTCGGGAAGCGTGGCGCTTTC
TCATAGCTCACGCTGTAGGTATCTCAGTTCGGTGTAGGTCGTTCGCTCCAAGCTGGGCTGTGTGCACGAA
CCCCCCGTTCAGCCCGACCGCTGCGCCTTATCCGGTAACTATCGTCTTGAGTCCAACCCGGTAAGACACG
ACTTATCGCCACTGGCAGCAGCCACTGGTAACAGGATTAGCAGAGCGAGGTATGTAGGCGGTGCTACAGA
GTTCTTGAAGTGGTGGCCTAACTACGGCTACACTAGAAGAACAGTATTTGGTATCTGCGCTCTGCTGAAG
CCAGTTACCTTCGGAAAAAGAGTTGGTAGCTCTTGATCCGGCAAACAAACCACCGCTGGTAGCGGTGGTT
TTTTTGTTTGCAAGCAGCAGATTACGCGCAGAAAAAAAGGATCTCAAGAAGATCCTTTGATCTTTTCTAC
GGGGTCTGACGCTCAGTGGAACGAAAACTCACGTTAAGGGATTTTGGTCATGAGATTATCAAAAAGGATC
TTCACCTAGATCCTTTTAAATTAAAAATGAAGTTTTAAATCAATCTAAAGTATATATGAGTAAACTTGGT
CTGACAGTTACCAATGCTTAATCAGTGAGGCACCTATCTCAGCGATCTGTCTATTTCGTTCATCCATAGT
TGCCTGACTCCCCGTCGTGTAGATAACTACGATACGGGAGGGCTTACCATCTGGCCCCAGTGCTGCAATG
ATACCGCGAGACCCACGCTCACCGGCTCCAGATTTATCAGCAATAAACCAGCCAGCCGGAAGGGCCGAGC
GCAGAAGTGGTCCTGCAACTTTATCCGCCTCCATCCAGTCTATTAATTGTTGCCGGGAAGCTAGAGTAAG
TAGTTCGCCAGTTAATAGTTTGCGCAACGTTGTTGCCATTGCTACAGGCATCGTGGTGTCACGCTCGTCG
TTTGGTATGGCTTCATTCAGCTCCGGTTCCCAACGATCAAGGCGAGTTACATGATCCCCCATGTTGTGCA
AAAAAGCGGTTAGCTCCTTCGGTCCTCCGATCGTTGTCAGAAGTAAGTTGGCCGCAGTGTTATCACTCAT
GGTTATGGCAGCACTGCATAATTCTCTTACTGTCATGCCATCCGTAAGATGCTTTTCTGTGACTGGTGAG
TACTCAACCAAGTCATTCTGAGAATAGTGTATGCGGCGACCGAGTTGCTCTTGCCCGGCGTCAATACGGG
ATAATACCGCGCCACATAGCAGAACTTTAAAAGTGCTCATCATTGGAAAACGTTCTTCGGGGCGAAAACT
CTCAAGGATCTTACCGCTGTTGAGATCCAGTTCGATGTAACCCACTCGTGCACCCAACTGATCTTCAGCA
TCTTTTACTTTCACCAGCGTTTCTGGGTGAGCAAAAACAGGAAGGCAAAATGCCGCAAAAAAGGGAATAA
GGGCGACACGGAAATGTTGAATACTCATACTCTTCCTTTTTCAATATTATTGAAGCATTTATCAGGGTTA
TTGTCTCATGAGCGGATACATATTTGAATGTATTTAGAAAAATAAACAAATAGGGGTTCCGCGCACATTT
CCCCGAAAAGTGCCACCTGACGTC
